Addgene plasmid #16448: pCEP-WAF1-AS
Depositing lab: Bert Vogelstein. Depositing organization: Johns Hopkins University and School of Medicine. Publication: WAF1, a potential mediator of p53 tumor suppression. el-Deiry WS, Tokino T, Velculescu VE, Levy DB, Parsons R, Trent JM, Lin D, Mercer WE, Kinzler KW, Vogelstein B. Cell. 1993 Nov 19. 75(4):817-25. 10.1016/0092-8674(93)90500-P PubMed 8242752.
Backbone
  Vector backbone: pCEP4
  Backbone manufacturer: Invitrogen
  Backbone size w/o insert (bp): 10400
  Vector type: Mammalian Expression
  Selectable markers: Hygromycin
Growth in bacteria
  Bacterial resistance: Ampicillin, 100 μg/mL
  Growth temperature: 37°C
  Growth strain: DH5alpha
  Copy number: Unknown
Gene/Insert
  Gene/Insert name: WAF1 antisense (alt name: WAF-1)
  Species: H. sapiens (human)
  Insert size (bp): 2100
  Entrez Gene: CDKN1A (a.k.a. CAP20, CDKN1, CIP1, MDA-6, P21, SDI1, WAF1, p21CIP1)
  Cloning method: Restriction Enzyme; 5′ cloning site NotI (unknown if destroyed); 3′ cloning site NotI (unknown if destroyed)
  Sequencing primers: 5′ CMV-F
Terms and licenses: Academic/Nonprofit Terms; Industry Terms: Not Available to Industry
Depositor comments: PCR-generated cDNA insert cloned into the NotI site of pCEP4. pCEP-WAF1-AS is an antisense expression plasmid. Full-length WAF1 was cloned in opposite orientation in expression plasmid.
How to cite: pCEP-WAF1-AS was a gift from Bert Vogelstein (Addgene plasmid # 16448 ; http://n2t.net/addgene:16448 ; RRID:Addgene_16448)
