[The description below was written by a language model from this plasmid's Addgene catalogue record.]
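Description:
pCEP-WAF1-AS is a mammalian expression plasmid built on the commercial pCEP4 backbone (about 10.4 kb without insert) that carries the full-length human WAF1 cDNA in reverse orientation. WAF1 is the gene now designated CDKN1A, encoding the cyclin-dependent kinase inhibitor p21 (also known as CIP1 or SDI1). The roughly 2.1 kb insert was generated by PCR and cloned into the single NotI site of the vector. Because the same enzyme flanks both ends, either orientation could be recovered, and this clone is the one in which the cDNA lies opposite to the direction of transcription. The construct therefore produces an antisense WAF1 transcript rather than p21 protein. The record does not name the promoter explicitly, but the listed CMV forward sequencing primer is consistent with the CMV promoter that drives expression in pCEP4.

The plasmid is propagated in E. coli under ampicillin selection, and transfected mammalian cells are selected with hygromycin. pCEP4 is generally known as an episomal vector that uses Epstein-Barr virus oriP and EBNA-1 for extrachromosomal maintenance in primate cells, although these elements are not itemised in the record and no feature table is provided to confirm them.

The construct derives from the work that identified WAF1 as a candidate mediator of p53 tumour suppression. The record does not spell out its exact use. An antisense plasmid of this type typically serves as the orientation-matched negative control for a sense WAF1 expression plasmid in growth suppression or colony formation assays, or as a means of expressing antisense RNA against endogenous CDKN1A.
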