>Addgene plasmid #16448 | pCEP-WAF1-AS | addgene partial sequence | sequence record 23190 | 16448 with CMV-F
TAGCAGAGCTCGTTTAGTGAACCGTCAGATCTCTAGAAGCTGGGTACCAGCTGCTAGCAANCTTGCTAGC
GGCCGCGTCGACTTTTTTTTAAAGTCACTAAGAATCATTTATTGAGCACCTGCTGTATATTCAGCATTGT
GGGAGGAGCTGTGAAAGACACAGAACAGTACAGGGTGTGGTCCCTGCCCTCGAGAGGTTTACAGTCTAGG
TGGAGAAACGGGAACCAGGACACATGGGGAGCCGAGAGAAAACAGTCCAGGCCAGTATGTTACAGGAGCT
GGAAGGTGTTTGGGGTCAGACCCCAATACTCCAAGTACACTAAGCACTTCAGTGCCTCCAGGGGCTCAAC
GTTAGTGCCAGGAAAGACAACTACTCCCAGCCCCATATGAGCCCACGTGGCATGCCCTGTCCATAGCCTC
TACTGCCACCATCTTAAAATGTCTGACTCCTTGTTCCGCTGCTAATCAAAGTGCAATGAACTGGGGAGGG
ATGGGGTGGATGAGGAAGGTCGCTGGACGATTTGAGGGGCCAGTGTCTCCCTCCTAGAAAGATCTACTCC
CCCATCATATACCCCTAACACAGAGATAACCCCACTCAAGGGGGCCTGTGCCACCACATGGGACCCTCAC
CCCCACAGCTAGANGAGGGCGCGGTCGCTTGCTTTAGCTCCTGAAGGTAGAACTAGCNGCCNTCTTCTTG
TGNGTCCCTTCCCCTTCCAGTCCATTGANCTTCAGNTGGGGTGGGACAGGCCCT
